>Addgene plasmid #165496 | SnFR-gamma8 | addgene full sequence | sequence record 327724 | Addgene NGS Result
CATAGTTAAGCCAGTATCTGCTCCCTGCTTGTGTGTTGGAGGTCGCTGAGTAGTGCGCGAGCAAAATTTA
AGCTACAACAAGGCAAGGCTTGACCGACAATTGCATGAAGAATCTGCTTAGGGTTAGGCGTTTTGCGCTG
CTTCGCGATGTACGGGCCAGATATACGCGTTGACATTGATTATTGACTAGTTATTAATAGTAATCAATTA
CGGGGTCATTAGTTCATAGCCCATATATGGAGTTCCGCGTTACATAACTTACGGTAAATGGCCCGCCTGG
CTGACCGCCCAACGACCCCCGCCCATTGACGTCAATAATGACGTATGTTCCCATAGTAACGCCAATAGGG
ACTTTCCATTGACGTCAATGGGTGGAGTATTTACGGTAAACTGCCCACTTGGCAGTACATCAAGTGTATC
ATATGCCAAGTACGCCCCCTATTGACGTCAATGACGGTAAATGGCCCGCCTGGCATTATGCCCAGTACAT
GACCTTATGGGACTTTCCTACTTGGCAGTACATCTACGTATTAGTCATCGCTATTACCATGGTGATGCGG
TTTTGGCAGTACATCAATGGGCGTGGATAGCGGTTTGACTCACGGGGATTTCCAAGTCTCCACCCCATTG
ACGTCAATGGGAGTTTGTTTTGGCACCAAAATCAACGGGACTTTCCAAAATGTCGTAACAACTCCGCCCC
ATTGACGCAAATGGGCGGTAGGCGTGTACGGTGGGAGGTCTATATAAGCAGAGCTCTCTGGCTAACTAGA
GAACCCACTGCTTACTGGCTTATCGAAATTAATACGACTCACTATAGGGAGACCCAAGCTGGCTAGCGTT
TAAACTTAAGCTTGGTACCGAACTCGGATCCACTAGTAACGGCCGCCAGTGTGCTGGAATTCGGCTTGGG
GATATCCACCATGGAGACAGACACACTCCTGCTATGGGTACTGCTGCTCTGGGTTCCAGGTTCCACTGGT
GACAGATCTGCCGCAGGCAGCACGCTGGACAAAATCGCCAAAAACGGTGTGATTGTCGTCGGTCACCGTG
AATCTTCAGTGCCTTTCTCTTATTACGACAATCAGCAAAAAGTGGTGGGTTACTCGCAGGATTACTCCAA
CGCCATTGTTGAAGCAGTGAAAAAGAAACTCAACAAACCGGACTTGCAGGTAAAACTGATTCCGATTACC
TCACAAAACCGTATTCCACTGCTGCAAAACGGCACTTTCGATTTTGAATGTGGTTCTACCACCAACAACG
TCGAACGCCAAAAACAGGCGGCTTTCTCTGACACTATTTTCGTGGTCGGTACGCGCCTGTTGACCAAAAA
GGGTGGCGATATCAAAGATTTTGCCAACCTGAAAGACAAAGCCGTAGTCGTCACTTCCGGCACTACCTCT
GAAGTTTTGCTCAACAAACTGAATGAAGAGCAAAAAATGAATATGCGCATCATCAGCGCCAAAGATCACG
GTGACTCTTTCCGCACCCTGGAAAGCGGTCGTGCCGTTGCCTTTATGATGGATGACGTGCTGCTGGCCGG
TGAACGTGCGAAAGCGAAGAAACCAGACAACTGGGAAATCGTCGGCAAGCCGCAGTCTCAGGAGGCCTAC
GGTTGTATGTTGCGTAAAGATGATCCGCAGTTCAAAAAGCTGATGGATGACACCATCGCTCAGGTGCAGA
CCTCCGGTGAAGCGGAAAAATGGTTTGATAAGTGGTTCAAAAATCCAATTCTGGTGAGCCACAACGTCTA
TATCATGGCCGACAAGCAGAGGAACGGCATCAAGGCGAACTTCAAGATCCGCCACAACATCGAGGACGGC
GGCGTGCAGCTCGCCTACCACTACCAGCAGAACACCCCCATCGGCGACGGCCCCGTGCTGCTGCCCGACA
ACCACTACCTGAGCACCCAGTCCAAACTTTCGAAAGACCCCAACGAGAAGCGCGATCACATGGTCCTGCT
GGAGTTCGTGACCGCCGCCGGGATCACTCTCGGCATGGACGAGCTGTACAAGGGCGGTACCGGAGGGAGC
ATGGTGAGCAAGGGCGAGGAGCTGTTCACCGGGGTGGTGCCCATCCTGGTCGAGCTGGACGGCGACGTAA
ACGGCCACAAGTTCAGCGTGTCCGGCGAGGGTGAGGGCGATGCCACCTACGGCAAGCTGACCCTGAAGTT
CATCTGCACCACCGGCAAGCTGCCCGTGCCCTGGCCCACCCTCGTGACCACCCTGACCTACGGCGTGCAG
TGCTTCAGCCGCTACCCCGACCACATGAAGCAGCACGACTTCTTCAAGTCCGCCATGCCCGAAGGCTACA
TCCAGGAGCGCACCATCTTCTTCAAGGACGACGGCAACTACAAGACCCGCGCCGAGGTGAAGTTCGAGGG
CGACACCCTGGTGAACCGCATCGAGCTGAAGGGCATCGACTTCAAGGAGGACGGCAACATCCTGGGGCAT
AAGCTGGAGTACAACTTTAACAACCCCCTGAACATGAATTTCGAACTGTCAGACGAAATGAAAGCACTGT
TCAAAGAACCGAATGACAAGGCACTGAAAGGTGGGCGCGCCCGGGCAGATGTGTATAAGAGACAGGAAAA
GAAAAAAGCAGGACTGTTTGAACAAATCACGAAGACTCATGGGACGATCATTGGTGTCACATCAGGGATC
GTCCTGGTCCTTCTCATTATTTCTATTTTAGTACAAGTGAAACAGCCCCGGAAAAAGGTCATGGCTTGCA
AAACTGCATTTAATAAAACTGGGTTCCAGGAAGTATTTGATCCTCCTCATTATGAACTATTTTCACTAAG
AGAGAAAGAGATTTCTGCAGACGCCGGGTCCGAGTCATTGAAACGCTGGAATGAAGAGAGGGGGTTGTGG
TGCGAAAAGGGCGTTCAGGTACTACTGACCACCATAGGCGCCTTTGCAGCTTTTGGCCTCATGACCATCG
CCATCAGCACTGACTACTGGCTCTACACAAGAGCTCTCATCTGCAACACCACCAACCTCACAGCAGGTGA
TGATGGACCACCCCATCGTGGGGGCAGTGGCTCCTCAGAGAAGAAGGACCCTGGGGGCCTCACACATTCA
GGCCTCTGGCGGATATGCTGCCTGGAAGGGTTGAAAAGAGGTGTCTGCGTGAAGATCAACCACTTCCCGG
AGGACACGGACTACGACCACGACAGCGCGGAGTACCTGCTCCGAGTAGTCCGGGCCTCCAGCATCTTTCC
TATCCTGAGCGCCATCCTGCTGCTGCTCGGGGGCGTGTGCGTAGCTGCCTCTCGCGTCTACAAATCCAAA
AGGAACATCATCCTGGGCGCAGGGATCCTGTTCGTGGCAGCAGGCCTGAGCAACATCATCGGGGTGATTG
TGTACATATCGGCCAACGCCGGCGAGCCTGGCCCCAAGAGGGACGAGGAGAAGAAAAACCACTACTCGTA
CGGCTGGTCCTTCTACTTCGGCGGGCTGTCCTTCATCCTGGCTGAGGTGATCGGAGTACTGGCCGTCAAC
ATCTACATCGAGCGCAGCCGCGAGGCACACTGCCAATCACGCTCGGACCTGCTCAAGGCCGGCGGCGGCG
CGGGCGGCAGTGGCGGGAGCGGCCCCTCGGCCATCCTCCGTCTGCCCAGTTACCGCTTCCGCTACCGCCG
CCGCTCCCGCTCCAGCTCCCGAGGCTCCAGCGAGGCGTCGCCATCCCGGGATGCGTCTCCCGGCGGCCCC
GGGGGCCCGGGCTTCGCCTCCACGGACATCTCCATGTACACGCTCAGCCGCGACCCGTCCAAGGGCAGCG
TGGCTGCGGGGCTGGCGAGCGCCGGTGGCGGCGGCAGCGGTGCCGGCGTGGGTGCCTACGGCGGGGCGGC
CGGGGCGGCGGGGGGCGGCGGGGCGGGCTCGGAGCGGGACCGCGGGAGCTCGGCGGGTTTTCTCACGCTG
CACAACGCCTTCCCCAAGGAAGCGGCGTCCGGCGTCACGGTCACAGTCACCGGACCGCCCGCTGCACCCG
CGCCCGCGCCCGCGCCGCCCGCTCCTGCAGCGCCCGCGCCCGGGACCCTGTCCAAAGAGGCCGCGGCGTC
CAACACCAACACGCTCAACAGGAAAACCACGCCCGTGTAGGAATTCTGCAGATATCCAGCACAGTGGCGG
CCGCTCGAGTCTAGAGGGCCCGTTTAAACCCGCTGATCAGCCTCGACTGTGCCTTCTAGTTGCCAGCCAT
CTGTTGTTTGCCCCTCCCCCGTGCCTTCCTTGACCCTGGAAGGTGCCACTCCCACTGTCCTTTCCTAATA
AAATGAGGAAATTGCATCGCATTGTCTGAGTAGGTGTCATTCTATTCTGGGGGGTGGGGTGGGGCAGGAC
AGCAAGGGGGAGGATTGGGAAGACAATAGCAGGCATGCTGGGGATGCGGTGGGCTCTATGGCTTCTGAGG
CGGAAAGAACCAGCTGGGGCTCTAGGGGGTATCCCC
[124 nt withheld, positions 4447-4570]
C
[91 nt withheld, positions 4572-4662]
A
[49 nt withheld, positions 4664-4712]
CCTTTGACGTTGGAGTCCACGTTCTTT
[37 nt withheld, positions 4740-4776]
ACCCTATCTCGGTCTATTCTTTTGATTTATAAGGGATTTTGCCGATTTCGGCCTATTGGTTAAAAAATGA
GCTGATTTAACAAAAATTTAACGCGAATTAATTCTGTGGAATGTGTGTCAGTTAGGGTGTGGAAAGTCCC
CAGGCTCCCCAGCAGGCAGAAGTATGCAAAGCATGCATCTCAATTAGTCAGCAACCAGGTGTGGAAAGTC
CCCAGGCTCCCCAGCAGGCAGAAGTATGCAAAGCATGCATCTCAATTAGTCAGCAACCATAGTCCCGCCC
CTAACTCCGCCCATCCCGCCCCTAACTCCGCCCAGTTCCGCCCATTCTCCGCCCCATGGCTGACTAATTT
TTTTTATTTATGCAGAGGCCGAGGCCGCCTCTGCCTCTGAGCTATTCCAGAAGTAGTGAGGAGGCTTTTT
TGGAGGCCTAGGCTTTTGCAAAAAGCTCCCGGGAGCTTGTATATCCATTTTCGGATCTGATCAAGAGACA
GGATGAGGATCGTTTCGCATGATTGAACAAGATGGATTGCACGCAGGTTCTCCGGCCGCTTGGGTGGAGA
GGCTATTCGGCTATGACTGGGCACAACAGACAATCGGCTGCTCTGATGCCGCCGTGTTCCGGCTGTCAGC
GCAGGGGCGCCCGGTTCTTTTTGTCAAGACCGACCTGTCCGGTGCCCTGAATGAACTGCAGGACGAGGCA
GCGCGGCTATCGTGGCTGGCCACGACGGGCGTTCCTTGCGCAGCTGTGCTCGACGTTGTCACTGAAGCGG
GAAGGGACTGGCTGCTATTGGGCGAAGTGCCGGGGCAGGATCTCCTGTCATCTCACCTTGCTCCTGCCGA
GAAAGTATCCATCATGGCTGATGCAATGCGGCGGCTGCATACGCTTGATCCGGCTACCTGCCCATTCGAC
CACCAAGCGAAACATCGCATCGAGCGAGCACGTACTCGGATGGAAGCCGGTCTTGTCGATCAGGATGATC
TGGACGAAGAGCATCAGGGGCTCGCGCCAGCCGAACTGTTCGCCAGGCTCAAGGCGCGCATGCCCGACGG
CGAGGATCTCGTCGTGACCCATGGCGATGCCTGCTTGCCGAATATCATGGTGGAAAATGGCCGCTTTTCT
GGATTCATCGACTGTGGCCGGCTGGGTGTGGCGGACCGCTATCAGGACATAGCGTTGGCTACCCGTGATA
TTGCTGAAGAGCTTGGCGGCGAATGGGCTGACCGCTTCCTCGTGCTTTACGGTATCGCCGCTCCCGATTC
GCAGCGCATCGCCTTCTATCGCCTTCTTGACGAGTTCTTCTGAGCGGGACTCTGGGGTTCGAAATGACCG
ACCAAGCGACGCCCAACCTGCCATCACGAGATTTCGATTCCACCGCCGCCTTCTATGAAAGGTTGGGCTT
CGGAATCGTTTTCCGGGACGCCGGCTGGATGATCCTCCAGCGCGGGGATCTCATGCTGGAGTTCTTCGCC
CACCCCAACTTGTTTATTGCAGCTTATAATGGTTACAAATAAAGCAATAGCATCACAAATTTCACAAATA
AAGCATTTTTTTCACTGCATTCTAGTTGTGGTTTGTCCAAACTCATCAATGTATCTTATCATGTCTGTAT
ACCGTCGACCTCTAGCTAGAGCTTGGCGTAATCATGGTCATAGCTGTTTCCTGTGTGAAATTGTTATCCG
CTCACAATTCCACACAACATACGAGCCGGAAGCATAAAGTGTAAAGCCTGGGGTGCCTAATGAGTGAGCT
AACTCACATTAATTGCGTTGCGCTCACTGCCCGCTTTCCAGTCGGGAAACCTGTCGTGCCAGCTGCATTA
ATGAATCGGCCAACGCGCGGGGAGAGGCGGTTTGCGTATTGGGCGCTCTTCCGCTTCCTCGCTCACTGAC
TCGCTGCGCTCGGTCGTTCGGCTGCGGCGAGCGGTATCAGCTCACTCAAAGGCGGTAATACGGTTATCCA
CAGAATCAGGGGATAACGCAGGAAAGAACATGTGAGCAAAAGGCCAGCAAAAGGCCAGGAACCGTAAAAA
GGCCGCGTTGCTGGCGTTTTTCCATAGGCTCCGCCCCCCTGACGAGCATCACAAAAATCGACGCTCAAGT
CAGAGGTGGCGAAACCCGACAGGACTATAAAGATACCAGGCGTTTCCCCCTGGAAGCTCCCTCGTGCGCT
CTCCTGTTCCGACCCTGCCGCTTACCGGATACCTGTCCGCCTTTCTCCCTTCGGGAAGCGTGGCGCTTTC
TCATAGCTCACGCTGTAGGTATCTCAGTTCGGTGTAGGTCGTTCGCTCCAAGCTGGGCTGTGTGCACGAA
CCCCCCGTTCAGCCCGACCGCTGCGCCTTATCCGGTAACTATCGTCTTGAGTCCAACCCGGTAAGACACG
ACTTATCGCCACTGGCAGCAGCCACTGGTAACAGGATTAGCAGAGCGAGGTATGTAGGCGGTGCTACAGA
GTTCTTGAAGTGGTGGCCTAACTACGGCTACACTAGAAGAACAGTATTTGGTATCTGCGCTCTGCTGAAG
CCAGTTACCTTCGGAAAAAGAGTTGGTAGCTCTTGATCCGGCAAACAAACCACCGCTGGTAGCGGTGGTT
TTTTTGTTTGCAAGCAGCAGATTACGCGCAGAAAAAAAGGATCTCAAGAAGATCCTTTGATCTTTTCTAC
GGGGTCTGACGCTCAGTGGAACGAAAACTCACGTTAAGGGATTTTGGTCATGAGATTATCAAAAAGGATC
TTCACCTAGATCCTTTTAAATTAAAAATGAAGTTTTAAATCAATCTAAAGTATATATGAGTAAACTTGGT
CTGACAGTTACCAATGCTTAATCAGTGAGGCACCTATCTCAGCGATCTGTCTATTTCGTTCATCCATAGT
TGCCTGACTCCCCGTCGTGTAGATAACTACGATACGGGAGGGCTTACCATCTGGCCCCAGTGCTGCAATG
ATACCGCGAGACCCACGCTCACCGGCTCCAGATTTATCAGCAATAAACCAGCCAGCCGGAAGGGCCGAGC
GCAGAAGTGGTCCTGCAACTTTATCCGCCTCCATCCAGTCTATTAATTGTTGCCGGGAAGCTAGAGTAAG
TAGTTCGCCAGTTAATAGTTTGCGCAACGTTGTTGCCATTGCTACAGGCATCGTGGTGTCACGCTCGTCG
TTTGGTATGGCTTCATTCAGCTCCGGTTCCCAACGATCAAGGCGAGTTACATGATCCCCCATGTTGTGCA
AAAAAGCGGTTAGCTCCTTCGGTCCTCCGATCGTTGTCAGAAGTAAGTTGGCCGCAGTGTTATCACTCAT
GGTTATGGCAGCACTGCATAATTCTCTTACTGTCATGCCATCCGTAAGATGCTTTTCTGTGACTGGTGAG
TACTCAACCAAGTCATTCTGAGAATAGTGTATGCGGCGACCGAGTTGCTCTTGCCCGGCGTCAATACGGG
ATAATACCGCGCCACATAGCAGAACTTTAAAAGTGCTCATCATTGGAAAACGTTCTTCGGGGCGAAAACT
CTCAAGGATCTTACCGCTGTTGAGATCCAGTTCGATGTAACCCACTCGTGCACCCAACTGATCTTCAGCA
TCTTTTACTTTCACCAGCGTTTCTGGGTGAGCAAAAACAGGAAGGCAAAATGCCGCAAAAAAGGGAATAA
GGGCGACACGGAAATGTTGAATACTCATACTCTTCCTTTTTCAATATTATTGAAGCATTTATCAGGGTTA
TTGTCTCATGAGCGGATACATATTTGAATGTATTTAGAAAAATAAACAAATAGGGGTTCCGCGCACATTT
CCCCGAAAAGTGCCACCTGACGTCGACGGATCGGGAGATCTCCCGATCCCCTATGGTGCACTCTCAGTAC
AATCTGCTCTGATGCCG
Features (pLannotate 1.2.2; 25 found; start..end, strand, type, name):
    172..551     +  enhancer       CMV enhancer: human cytomegalovirus immediate early enhancer
    552..755     +  promoter       CMV promoter: human cytomegalovirus (CMV) immediate early promoter
    751..784     +  LTR            5' LTR (truncated) (fragment): truncated 5' long terminal repeat (LTR) from HIV-1
    800..818     +  promoter       T7 promoter: promoter for bacteriophage T7 RNA polymerase
    921..983     +  sig_peptide    Igκ leader: leader sequence from mouse immunoglobulin κ light chain
    990..1730    +  CDS            gltI (fragment): GLTI_ECOLI - Also known as ybeJ, yzzK. Experimental evidence at protein level: Swiss-Prot protein existence level 1. Part of the ABC transporter complex GltIJKL involved in glutamate and aspartate uptake. Binds to both glutamate and aspartate. From Escherichia coli (strain K12).
   1743..2465    +  CDS            cEGFP: cEGFP is a basic (constitutively fluorescent) green fluorescent protein published in 2008, derived from Aequorea victoria.
   2567..2585    -  misc_feature   Tn5 ME: hyperactive mosaic end for Tn5 transposase recognition (Reznikoff et al., 2004)
   2583..2861    +  CDS            Neto2 (fragment): NETO2_RAT - Also known as Btcl2. Experimental evidence at protein level: Swiss-Prot protein existence level 1. Accessory subunit of neuronal kainate-sensitive glutamate receptors, GRIK2 and GRIK3. Increases kainate-receptor channel activity, slowing the decay kinetics of the receptors, without affecting their expression at the cell surface, and increasing the open probability of the receptor channels. Modulates the agonist sensitivity of kainate receptors. Slows the decay of kainate receptor-mediated excitatory postsynaptic currents (EPSCs), thus directly influencing synaptic transmission. Fro
   2832..4097    +  CDS            Cacng8: CCG8_MOUSE - Experimental evidence at protein level: Swiss-Prot protein existence level 1. Regulates the activity of L-type calcium channels that contain CACNA1C as pore-forming subunit (PubMed:21127204). Regulates the trafficking and gating properties of AMPA-selective glutamate receptors (AMPARs). Promotes their targeting to the cell membrane and synapses and modulates their gating properties by slowing their rates of activation, deactivation and desensitization and by mediating their resensitization. Does not show subunit-specific AMPA receptor regulation and regulates all AMPAR subunits. T
   4177..4401    +  polyA_signal   bGH poly(A) signal: bovine growth hormone polyadenylation signal
   4405..4426    +  promoter       SV40 promoter (fragment): SV40 enhancer and early promoter
   4447..4875    +  rep_origin     f1 ori (sequence partly withheld): f1 bacteriophage origin of replication; arrow indicates direction of (+) strand synthesis
   4889..5218    +  promoter       SV40 promoter: SV40 enhancer and early promoter
   5285..6076    +  CDS            neo: KKA2_KLEPN - Also known as kan, nptII. Experimental evidence at protein level: Swiss-Prot protein existence level 1. Resistance to kanamycin, neomycin, paromomycin, ribostamycin, butirosin and gentamicin B. From Klebsiella pneumoniae.
   6100..6258    +  CDS            ble (fragment): BLE_KLEPN - Experimental evidence at protein level: Swiss-Prot protein existence level 1. Binding protein with a strong affinity to the bleomycin family of antibiotics. Binds to CL990; an antimitotic-antibiotic compound. From Klebsiella pneumoniae.
   6253..6374    +  polyA_signal   SV40 poly(A) signal: SV40 polyadenylation signal
   6447..6463    -  protein_bind   lac operator: The lac repressor binds to the lac operator to inhibit transcription in E. coli. This inhibition can be relieved by adding lactose or isopropyl-β-D-thiogalactopyranoside (IPTG). lac repressor encoded by lacI
   6471..6501    -  promoter       lac promoter: promoter for the E. coli lac operon
   6516..6537    -  protein_bind   CAP binding site: CAP binding activates transcription in the presence of cAMP. E. coli catabolite activator protein
   6550..6642    -  CDS            lacI (fragment): lac repressor; lacI; The lac repressor binds to the lac operator to inhibit transcription in E. coli. This inhibition can be relieved by adding lactose or isopropyl-β-D-thiogalactopyranoside (IPTG).
   6825..7413    -  rep_origin     ori: high-copy-number ColE1/pMB1/pBR322/pUC origin of replication
   7584..8444    -  CDS            AmpR: β-lactamase; bla; confers resistance to ampicillin, carbenicillin, and related antibiotics
   8445..8549    -  promoter       AmpR promoter: bla
   8608..17      -  misc_feature   bom (fragment) (across the origin): basis of mobility region from pBR322
