[The description below was written by a language model from this plasmid's Addgene catalogue record and pLannotate feature annotations shown in this document.]
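Description:
SnFR-gamma8 is a mammalian expression plasmid built on the pcDNA 3.1 backbone that encodes a membrane-anchored green fluorescent glutamate sensor fused to the AMPA receptor auxiliary subunit TARP gamma-8 (Cacng8). It is propagated in E. coli through a high-copy ColE1/pUC-type origin with ampicillin selection from the β-lactamase gene. The backbone also carries an f1 origin and an SV40 promoter-driven neomycin resistance cassette with an SV40 polyadenylation signal, which could allow selection of stably transfected mammalian cells. The catalogue lists a total size of about 8.6 kb, closely matching the sequenced record.

The insert, roughly 3.2 kb, is transcribed from the CMV immediate-early enhancer and promoter and terminated by the bovine growth hormone poly(A) signal; a T7 promoter lies just upstream of the coding region. The open reading frame begins with an Igκ leader that directs the protein into the secretory pathway. This is followed by the iGluSnFR sensing module, annotated as a fragment of the E. coli glutamate/aspartate-binding protein GltI joined to a GFP-derived fluorophore. In iGluSnFR, glutamate binding changes the fluorescence of this module. A fragment of rat Neto2 supplies a transmembrane segment that links the extracellular sensor to the gamma-8 coding sequence. The depositor describes the product as a chimera of iGluSnFR, Neto2 and gamma-8. Because gamma-8 associates with AMPA receptors and promotes their synaptic targeting, the fusion is presumably meant to place the reporter near these receptors, consistent with the associated work on targeted sensors for glutamatergic neurotransmission. A few short annotations (an HIV-1 LTR fragment, a Tn5 mosaic end, a ble fragment) appear to be incidental sequence matches.
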