Addgene plasmid #165496: SnFR-gamma8
Purpose: Green fluorescent glutamate reporter fused to TARP gamma-8 for mammalian expression.
Depositing lab: Andrew Plested. Depositing organization: Humboldt-Universitaet zu Berlin. Publication: Targeted sensors for glutamatergic neurotransmission. Hao Y, Toulme E, Konig B, Rosenmund C, Plested AJR. Elife. 2023 Jan 9;12:e84029. doi: 10.7554/eLife.84029. PubMed 36622100.
Backbone
  Vector backbone: pcDNA 3.1
  Backbone manufacturer: Invitrogen
  Backbone size w/o insert (bp): 5460
  Total vector size (bp): 8622
  Vector type: Mammalian Expression
Growth in bacteria
  Bacterial resistance: Ampicillin, 100 μg/mL
  Growth temperature: 37°C
  Growth strain: DH5alpha
  Copy number: High Copy
Gene/Insert
  Gene/Insert name: iGluSnFR extracellular domain fused to gamma-8 via NETO2 TM domain (alt name: cacng8)
  Species: R. norvegicus (rat), Synthetic
  Insert size (bp): 3162
  Entrez Gene: Cacng8
  Promoter: CMV
  Cloning method: Restriction Enzyme; 5′ cloning site BmgBI (unknown if destroyed); 3′ cloning site XbaI (not destroyed)
  Sequencing primers: 5′ AACCGTATTCCACTGCTGC; 3′ CAACAGATGGCTGGCAACTA
Resource information
  A portion of this plasmid was derived from a plasmid made by: Susumu Tomita, Roger Nicoll, Lorin Looger
Terms and licenses: Academic/Nonprofit Terms; Industry Terms: Not Available to Industry
Depositor comments: Chimera of iGluSnFR (Addgene plasmid # 41732), Neto2 and Gamma-8. Please visit https://doi.org/10.1101/2021.01.21.427382 for bioRxiv preprint.
How to cite: SnFR-gamma8 was a gift from Andrew Plested (Addgene plasmid # 165496 ; http://n2t.net/addgene:165496 ; RRID:Addgene_165496)
